>Addgene plasmid #227557 | pEPHS1CB0030 | addgene full sequence | sequence record 455257 | Addgene NGS Result
ACCGCTGTTGAGATCCAGTTCGATGTAACCCACTCGTGCACCCAACTGATCTTCAGCATCTTTTACTTTC
ACCAGCGTTTCTGGGTGAGCAAAAACAGGAAGGCAAAATGCCGCAAAAAAGGGAATAAGGGCGACACGGA
AATGTTGAATACTCATACTCTTCCTTTTTCAATATTATTGAAGCATTTATCAAGGTTATTGTCTCATGAG
CGGATACATATTTGAATGTATTTAGAAAAATAAACAAATAGGGGTTCCGCGCACGAATTGGCCAGCGCTG
CCATTTTTGGGGTGAGGCCGTTCGCGGCCGAGGGGCGCAGCCCCTGGGGGGATGGGAGGCCCGCGTTAGC
GGGCCGGGAGGGTTCGAGAAGGGGGGGCACCCCCCTTCGGCGTGCGCGGTCACGCGCACAGGGCGCAGCC
CTGGTTAAAAACAAGGTTTATAAATATTGGTTTAAAAGCAGGTTAAAAGACAGGTTAGCGGTGGCCGAAA
AACGGGCGGAAACCCTTGCAAATGCTGGATTTTCTGCCTGTGGACAGCCCCTCAAATGTCAATAGGTGCG
CCCCTCATCTGTCAGCACTCTGCCCCTCAAGTGTCAAGGATCGCGCCCCTCATCTGTCAGTAGTCGCGCC
CCTCAAGTGTCAATACCGCAGGGCACTTATCCCCAGGCTTGTCCACATCATCTGTGGGAAACTCGCGTAA
AATCAGGCGTTTTCGCCGATTTGCGAGGCTGGCCAGCTCCACGTCGCCGGCCGAAATCGAGCCTGCCCCT
CATCTGTCAACGCCGCGCCGGGTGAGTCGGCCCCTCAAGTGTCAACGTCCGCCCCTCATCTGTCAGTGAG
GGCCAAGTTTTCCGCGAGGTATCCACAACGCCGGCGGCCGCGGTGTCTCGCACACGGCTTCGACGGCGTT
TCTGGCGCGTTTGCAGGGCCATAGACGGCCGCCAGCCCAGCGGCGAGGGCAACCAGCCCGGTGAGCGTCG
CAAAGGAGATCCTGATCTGACTGATGGGCTGCCTGTATCGAGTGGTGATTTTGTGCCGAGCTGCCGGTCG
GGGAGCTGTTGGCTGGCTGGTGGCAGGATATATTGTGGTGTAAACAAATTGACGCTTAGACAACTTAATA
ACACATTGCGGACGTTTTTAATGTACTGGGGTGGATGCAGTGGGCCCCACTCTGTGAAGACAATGCCGAA
TTCGGATCCGGAGGTCAACATGGTGGAGCACGACACTCTGGTCTACTCCAAAAATGTCAAAGATACAGTC
TCAGAAGATCAAAGGGCTATTGAGACTTTTCAACAAAGGATAATTTCGGGAAACCTCCTCGGATTCCATT
GCCCAGCTATCTGTCACTTCATCGAAAGGACAGTAGAAAAGGAAGGTGGCTCCTACAAATGCCATCATTG
CGATAAAGGAAAGGCTATCATTCAAGATCTCTCTGCCGACAGTGGTCCCAAAGATGGACCCCCACCCACG
AGGAGCATCGTGGAAAAAGAAGAGGTTCCAACCACGTCTACAAAGCAAGTGGATTGATGTGACATCTCCA
CTGACGTAAGGGATGACGCACAATCCCACTATCCTTCGCAAGACCCTTCCTCTATATAAGGAAGTTCATT
TCATTTGGAGAGGACACGCTCGAGTATAAGAGCTCATTTTTACAACAATTACCAACAACAACAAACAACA
AACAACATTACAATTACATTTACAATTATCGATACAATGTGGAAGTTGAAGATAGCAGAAGGGAATGATC
CTTACTTATTTAGTACCAACAATTTCGTCGGTAGGCAAATTTGGGAATTTGATCCCGACGCTGGTACTCC
CGAAGAAAAACAAGAAGTTGAAAATGCTCGTCAACATTATAGAAACAATCGAAAGGAAGATGTTCATCCA
TGCAGTGATTTGCTTATGCGGATGCAGTTGATCAAAGAGAATGGCATAGATCTACTGAGTATTCCACCAG
CAAGGTTAGGAGATAATGAGCAAGTAAATTATGAAGCAGTGACGAGATCAGTGACGAAAGCAGTTCGATT
GAACCGTGCGATTCAAGCAAAGGATGGTCACTGGCCTGCAGAAAACGCTGGCCCTATGTTTTTCACTCCT
CCCCTCCTTATTGCTATGTACATCAGTGGAGCCATCGCCACACATTTAACCAAAGAACACAAGACCGAAA
TGATACGTTATATCTACAACCATCAAAACGATGATGGAGGGTGGGGATTTTATATCGAGGGACACAGTAC
CATGATCGGGTCTGCTTTGAGCTATGTAGCCCTAAGGTTACTAGGAGAGGGACCTCATGATGGAAATGGT
GCGGTTGACCGAGCCAGAAAGTGGATAATTGACCATGGTGGTGCAACCTCAATTCCCTCATGGGGCAAAA
CTTATCTATCGGTTCTTGGAGTATATGAATGGGAAGGATGCAATCCACTTCCACCAGAATTTTGGATTTT
CCCTGAAACTTTACCATATCATCCGGCGAAAATGTGGTGCTATTGCCGGACAACATACATGCCTATGTCA
TACTTATATGGGACAAAATTTCATGGTCCGATCACTGATCTTGTTCTACAACTTAGACAAGAAATTCATG
CGATCCCGTACAATGAGATAAATTGGAATAAACAACGACATAACTGTTGTAAGGAAGATTTGTATTACCC
TCATTCAACGTTGCAAGATCTATTGTGGGATGGACTTCATTACTTAAGTGAACCGTTTCTTAAATATTGG
CCTTTTAAAAAGCTAAGAGAAAGAGGACTCAAAAGAGCAGTTGAATTAATGCGATATGGTGCTCAACAAA
GCAGATATATGACTATTGGATGTGTTGATAAGAGCTTGCAAATGATGTGTTGGTGGGCAGAGAACCCAAA
TGGGGATGAATTCAAGCACCATCTTGCTAGAGTGCCTGATTATTTGTGGTTAGCAGAAGATGGAATGAAG
ATGCAAAGTTTTGGGAGCCAATTATGGGATTGCACACTTGCAACACAAGCAATAATAGCTACTGATATGG
TTGAAGAATATGGTGATTCACTTAAAAAAGCTCATTTTTATATCAAAGAATCTCAAGTTAAACAAAATCC
TTCGGGCGATTTTAGTCAAATGTGCAGACAGTTTACTATAGGGTCGTGGACTTTTTCTGACCAAGATCAT
GGTTGGGTTGTCTCAGATTGCACAGCTGAAGCATTAAAGTGTCTTTTGTTACTATCCCAAATGCCAGAGG
AAATTGTGGGAGAAAAAGCTGATAATGAGCGATTGTATGAAGCTGTTAATGTTCTTCTTTACTTACAGAG
TCCTATTACTGGAGGTTTTGCTATTTGGGAGCCACCTGTCCCGCAACCATATTTACAAATGTTGAATCCT
TCAGAACTTTTCGCAGATATTGTTGTTGAGAAAGAGCATGTCGAGTGTACAGCATCAATTATTCAAGCAC
TTTTAGCCTTCAAACGACTGCACCCAGGGCACAGGGAGAAAGAAATTGAAATTTCCGTGGCAAAAGCAGT
TACATTTTTGGAGGGAAAACAACAGCATGATGGTTCATGGTATGGTTATTGGGGAATATGCTTTCTATAT
GGCACATTCTTTGCTTTAGGAGGCTTAGTTTCTGCTGGAAAAACATATAATAACAGTGAAGAAATTCGTA
AAGCAGTTAATTTTTTCATTTTGACTCAAAATGAAGAAGGCGGTTGGGGAGAAAGTATCAAATCTTGCCC
TACTGAAGTATACACACCCTTGGATGGAAACCGAACAAACCTAGTTCAAACATCATGGGCTATGCTTGCT
CTTATGTTAGGTGGACAGGCTGAAAGAGATCCAACACCTTTGCATAAAGCAGCAAAGATATTAATTAATG
CACAGATGGATAATGGAGATTTTCCTCAACAAGAGATTACTGGAGTTTACATGAAGAATTGCATGCTACA
TTATCCAGAATACAGAAACATCTTCCCACTTTGGGCACTTGGCGAATATCGCAAACGAGTTTGGGTCAAT
GGTTCGTAAGTCGACCGGCTGCTAACAAAGCCCGAGCTTCTCTAGCTAGAGTCGATCGACAAGCTCGAGT
TTCTCCATAATAATGTGTGAGTAGTTCCCAGATAAGGGAATTAGGGTTCCTATAGGGTTTCGCTCATGTG
TTGAGCATATAAGAAACCCTTAGTATGTATTTGTATTTGTAAAATACTTCTATCAATAAAATTTCTAATT
CCTAAAACCAAAATCCAGTACTAAAATCCAGATCGCTGCAATTGTCTTCTGCACGAAGTGGTTTAAACTA
TCAGTGTTTGACAGGATATATTGGCGGGTAAACCTAAGAGAAAAGAGCGTTTATTAGAATAATCGGATAT
TTAAAAGGGCGTGAAAAGGTTTATCCGTTCGTCCATTTGTATGTGCATGCCAACCACAGGGTTCCCCAGA
TCAGGCGCTGGCTGCTGAACCCCCAGCCGGAACTGACCCCACAAGGCCCTAGCGTTTGCAATGCACCAGG
TCATCATTGACCCAGGCGTGTTCCACCAGGCCGCTGCCTCGCAACTCTTCGCAGGCTTCGCCGACCTGCT
CGCGCCACTTCTTCACGCGGGTGGAATCCGATCCGCACATGAGGCGGAAGGTTTCCAGCTTGAGCGGGTA
CGGCTCCCGGTGCGAGCTGAAATAGTCGAACATCCGTCGGGCCGTCGGCGACAGCTTGCGGTACTTCTCC
CATATGAATTTCGTGTAGTGGTCGCCAGCAAACAGCACGACGATTTCCTCGTCGATCAGGACCTGGCAAC
GGGACGTTTTCTTGCCACGGTCCAGGACGCGGAAGCGGTGCAGCAGCGACACCGATTCCAGGTGCCCAAC
GCGGTCGGACGTGAAGCCCATCGCCGTCGCCTGTAGGCGCGACAGGCATTCCTCGGCCTTCGTGTAATAC
CGGCCATTGATCGACCAGCCCAGGTCCTGGCAAAGCTCGTAGAACGTGAAGGTGATCGGCTCGCCGATAG
GGGTGCGCTTCGCGTACTCCAACACCTGCTGCCACACCAGTTCGTCATCGTCGGCCCGCAGCTCGACGCC
GGTGTAGGTGATCTTCACGTCCTTGTTGACGTGGAAAATGACCTTGTTTTGCAGCGCCTCGCGCGGGATT
TTCTTGTTGCGCGTGGTGAACAGGGCAGAGCGGGCCGTGTCGTTTGGCATCGCTCGCATCGTGTCCGGCC
ACGGCGCAATATCGAACAAGGAAAGCTGCATTTCCTTGATCTGCTGCTTCGTGTGTTTCAGCAACGCGGC
CTGCTTGGCCTCGCTGACCTGTTTTGCCAGGTCCTCGCCGGCGGTTTTTCGCTTCTTGGTCGTCATAGTT
CCTCGCGTGTCGATGGTCATCGACTTCGCCAAACCTGCCGCCTCCTGTTCAAGACGACGCGAACGCTCCA
CGGCGGCCGATGGCGCGGGCAGGGCAGGGGGAGCCAGTTGCACGCTGTCGCGCTCGATCTTGGCCGTAGC
TTGCTGGACCATCGAGCCGACGGACTGGAAGGTTTCGCGGGGCGCACGCATGACGGTGCGGCTTGCGATG
GTTTCGGCATCCTCGGCGGAAAACCCCGCGTCGATCAGTTCTTGCCTGTATGCCTTCCGGTCAAACGTCC
GATTCATTCACCCTCCTTGCGGGATTGCCCCGACTCACGCCGGGGCAATGTGCCCTTATTCCTGATTTGA
CCCGCCTGGTGCCTTGGTGTCCAGATAATCCACCTTATCGGCAATGAAGTCGGTCCCGTAGACCGTCTGG
CCGTCCTTCTCGTACTTGGTATTCCGAATCTTGCCCTGCACGAATACCAGCGACCCCTTGCCCAAATACT
TGCCGTGGGCCTCGGCCTGAGAGCCAAAACACTTGATGCGGAAGAAGTCGGTGCGCTCCTGCTTGTCGCC
GGCATCGTTGCGCCACATCTAGGATCTGCCAGGAACCGTAAAAAGGCCGCGTTGCTGGCGTTTTTCCATA
GGCTCCGCCCCCCTGACGAGCATCACAAAAATCGACGCTCAAGTCAGAGGTGGCGAAACCCGACAGGACT
ATAAAGATACCAGGCGTTTCCCCCTGGAAGCTCCCTCGTGCGCTCTCCTGTTCCGACCCTGCCGCTTACC
GGATACCTGTCCGCCTTTCTCCCTTCGGGAAGCGTGGCGCTTTCTCATAGCTCACGCTGTAGGTATCTCA
GTTCGGTGTAGGTCGTTCGCTCCAAGCTGGGCTGTGTGCACGAACCCCCCGTTCAGCCCGACCGCTGCGC
CTTATCCGGTAACTATCGTCTTGAGTCCAACCCGGTAAGACACGACTTATCGCCACTGGCAGCAGCCACT
GGTAACAGGATTAGCAGAGCGAGGTATGTAGGCGGTGCTACAGAGTTCTTGAAGTGGTGGCCTAACTACG
GCTACACTAGAAGAACAGTATTTGGTATCTGCGCTCTGCTGAAGCCAGTTACCTTCGGAAAAAGAGTTGG
TAGCTCTTGATCCGGCAAACAAACCACCGCTGGTAGCGGTGGTTTTTTTGTTTGCAAGCAGCAGATTACG
CGCAGAAAAAAAGGATCTCAAGAAGATCCTTTGATCTTTTCTACGGGGTCTGACGCTCAGTGGAACGAAA
ACTCACGTTAAGGGATTTTGGTCATGAGATTATCAAAAAGGATCTTCACCTAGATCCTTTTAAATTAAAA
ATGAAGTTTTAAATCAATCTAAAGTATATATGAGTAAACTTGGTCTGACAGTTACCAATGCTTAATCAGT
GAGGCACCTATCTCAGCGATCTGTCTATTTCGTTCATCCATAGTTGCCTGACTCCCCGTCGTGTAGATAA
CTACGATACGGGAGGGCTTACCATCTGGCCCCAGTGCTGCAATGATACCGCGAGAACCACGCTCACCGGC
TCCAGATTTATCAGCAATAAACCAGCCAGCCGGAAGGGCCGAGCGCAGAAGTGGTCCTGCAACTTTATCC
GCCTCCATCCAGTCTATTAATTGTTGCCGGGAAGCTAGAGTAAGTAGTTCGCCAGTTAATAGTTTGCGCA
ACGTTGTTGCCATTGCTACAGGCATCGTGGTGTCACGCTCGTCGTTTGGTATGGCTTCATTCAGCTCCGG
TTCCCAACGATCAAGGCGAGTTACATGATCCCCCATGTTGTGCAAAAAAGCGGTTAGCTCCTTCGGTCCT
CCGATCGTTGTCAGAAGTAAGTTGGCCGCAGTGTTATCACTCATGGTTATGGCAGCACTGCATAATTCTC
TTACTGTCATGCCATCCGTAAGATGCTTTTCTGTGACTGGTGAGTACTCAACCAAGTCATTCTGAGAATA
GTGTATGCGGCGACCGAGTTGCTCTTGCCCGGCGTCAATACGGGATAATACCGCGCCACATAGCAGAACT
TTAAAAGTGCTCATCATTGGAAAACGTTCTTCGGGGCGAAAACTCTCAAGGATCTT
Features (pLannotate 1.2.2; 14 found; start..end, strand, type, name):
    157..261     -  promoter       AmpR promoter: bla
    348..979     -  rep_origin     oriV: incP origin of replication
   1071..1095    +  misc_feature   LB T-DNA repeat: left border repeat from nopaline C58 T-DNA
   1281..1626    +  promoter       CaMV 35S promoter: strong constitutive promoter from cauliflower mosaic virus
   1578..1624    +  promoter       minimal CaMV 35S promoter: minimal 35S promoter from cauliflower mosaic virus
   1655..1708    +  misc_feature   TMV Ω: translational enhancer from the tobacco mosaic virus 5'-leader sequence (Gallie et al., 1988)
   1717..3984    +  CDS            DDS: DADIS_PANGI - Also known as DS
   4008..4025    +  CDS            SET1 (fragment): solubility-enhancement tag derived from T7 phage gene 10B
   4060..4234    +  polyA_signal   CaMV poly(A) signal: cauliflower mosaic virus polyadenylation signal
   4279..4303    +  misc_feature   RB T-DNA repeat: right border repeat from nopaline C58 T-DNA
   4415..4435    -  CDS            TetR (fragment): tetracycline resistance regulatory protein; tetR
   4462..5607    -  CDS            trfA: TRFA_ECOLX - Experimental evidence at protein level: Swiss-Prot protein existence level 1. Also involved in plasmid copy number control, promoting intermolecular coupling of protein bound iterons at oriV, which inhibits replication initiation. From Escherichia coli.
   5943..6531    -  rep_origin     ori: high-copy-number ColE1/pMB1/pBR322/pUC origin of replication
   6702..156     -  CDS            AmpR (across the origin): β-lactamase; bla; confers resistance to ampicillin, carbenicillin, and related antibiotics
