[The description below was written by a language model from this plasmid's Addgene catalogue record and pLannotate feature annotations shown in this document.]
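Description:
pEPHS1CB0030 is a Golden Gate/MoClo Level 1 (Position 1) plant expression plasmid built in the pICH47732 acceptor backbone. It is a binary-type vector: the 7.4 kb sequence carries nopaline C58 left and right T-DNA border repeats flanking the expression cassette, an incP oriV together with the trfA replication initiator for broad-host-range maintenance (as needed in Agrobacterium), and a high-copy ColE1/pUC origin for propagation in E. coli. Selection in bacteria is by ampicillin resistance (β-lactamase under its own promoter).

Between the borders lies a single transcriptional unit assembled by BsaI cloning, with the BsaI sites destroyed in the process. A short CaMV 35S promoter fused to the tobacco mosaic virus Ω leader, a translational enhancer, drives the coding sequence CoMAS from Calendula officinalis, and the unit ends with the CaMV 35S polyadenylation signal/terminator. The CDS carries an E371D substitution, and its internal BsaI sites were removed by silent mutation to make it compatible with Type IIS assembly. Automated annotation labels this roughly 2.3 kb open reading frame by similarity to a Panax ginseng dammarenediol synthase, which suggests an oxidosqualene cyclase-type triterpene synthase, although the record does not spell out the enzyme's activity. The short SET1 and TetR fragment hits are probably incidental matches rather than functional parts.

The construct suits strong constitutive expression of the mutant enzyme in plants, either directly through Agrobacterium-mediated delivery or as the first-position module in a multigene Level 2 assembly. The associated work concerns triterpenoid biosynthesis in Calendula, so the point mutant presumably probes the role of residue 371 in enzyme function.
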