Addgene plasmid #227557: pEPHS1CB0030
Purpose: Level 1 - Position 1 with 35S promoter and terminator for plant expression, with mutations in CDS
Depositing lab: Nicola Patron. Depositing organization: Earlham Institute. Publication: Biosynthesis and bioactivity of anti-inflammatory triterpenoids in Calendula officinalis. Golubova D, Salmon M, Su H, Tansley C, Kaithakottil GG, Linsmith G, Schudoma C, Swarbreck D, O'Connell MA, Patron NJ. Nat Commun. 2025 Jul 28;16(1):6941. doi: 10.1038/s41467-025-62269-w. PubMed 40721615.
Backbone
  Vector backbone: pICH47732
  Vector type: Plant Expression
Growth in bacteria
  Bacterial resistance: Ampicillin, 100 μg/mL
  Growth temperature: 37°C
  Growth strain: DH5alpha
  Copy number: High Copy
Gene/Insert
  Gene/Insert name: 35Sshort_TMV_CoMAS (E371D)_35S
  Species: Calendula officinalis
  Mutation: E371D, BsaI sites removed by silent mutation
  Promoter: 35Sshort_TMV (pICH51277)
  Cloning method: Restriction Enzyme; 5′ cloning site BsaI (destroyed during cloning); 3′ cloning site BsaI (destroyed during cloning)
Terms and licenses: Academic/Nonprofit Terms; Industry Terms: Not Available to Industry
How to cite: pEPHS1CB0030 was a gift from Nicola Patron (Addgene plasmid # 227557 ; http://n2t.net/addgene:227557 ; RRID:Addgene_227557)
